Addgene plasmid #86443: ABCA1 promoter luciferase reporter (P1 fragment)
Purpose: Human ABCA1 promoter luciferase reporter (P1 fragment)
Depositing lab: David Mu. Depositing organization: Eastern Virginia Medical School. Publication: Thyroid transcription factor 1 enhances cellular statin sensitivity via perturbing cholesterol metabolism. Lai SC, Phelps CA, Short AM, Dutta SM, Mu D. Oncogene. 2018 Mar 19. pii: 10.1038/s41388-018-0174-7. doi: 10.1038/s41388-018-0174-7. PubMed 29551766.
Backbone
  Vector backbone: pGL4.10
  Vector type: Luciferase
Growth in bacteria
  Bacterial resistance: Ampicillin, 100 μg/mL
  Growth temperature: 37°C
  Growth strain: DH5alpha
  Copy number: Unknown
Gene/Insert
  Gene/Insert name: Human ABCA1
  Species: H. sapiens (human)
  Entrez Gene: ABCA1 (a.k.a. ABC-1, ABC1, CERP, HDLCQTL13, HDLDT1, HPALP1, TGD)
  Cloning method: Restriction Enzyme; 5′ cloning site Kpn-I (not destroyed); 3′ cloning site Bgl-II (not destroyed)
  Sequencing primers: 5′ CTAGCAAAATAGGCTGTCCC; 3′ GACGATAGTCATGCCCCGCG
Terms and licenses: Academic/Nonprofit Terms; Industry Terms: Not Available to Industry
How to cite: ABCA1 promoter luciferase reporter (P1 fragment) was a gift from David Mu (Addgene plasmid # 86443 ; http://n2t.net/addgene:86443 ; RRID:Addgene_86443)
