[The description below was written by a language model from this plasmid's Addgene catalogue record and pLannotate feature annotations shown in this document.]
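Description:
ABCA1 promoter luciferase reporter (P1 fragment) is a firefly luciferase reporter plasmid built on pGL4.10, a promoterless backbone designed for testing candidate regulatory sequences in transfected mammalian cells. It is propagated in E. coli through a high-copy ColE1/pUC-type origin and selected with ampicillin via the β-lactamase gene. The sequenced record is about 4.5 kb, and the annotation software also flags short fragments resembling a tetracycline resistance gene and SV40 large T antigen. These are small partial matches within backbone sequence rather than functional genes.

The payload is a fragment of the human ABCA1 promoter, designated P1, inserted between KpnI and BglII sites that both remain intact. The feature table does not annotate the promoter fragment itself, but the unannotated interval between the upstream pause site and the start of the luciferase coding sequence, a few hundred bases, is where it would lie. The record does not give its exact boundaries relative to the ABCA1 transcription start site. This fragment drives the synthetic, codon-optimised luc2 firefly luciferase, whose transcript is terminated by the SV40 late polyadenylation signal. Upstream of the cloning region, a synthetic poly(A) signal and an RNA polymerase II transcriptional pause site from the human α2-globin gene block read-through transcription from the backbone, keeping background luciferase expression low so that signal reflects activity of the inserted promoter.

The construct is used to measure transcriptional activity of the ABCA1 promoter, a gene encoding a cholesterol efflux transporter. The associated publication concerns thyroid transcription factor 1 and its effects on cholesterol metabolism and statin sensitivity, suggesting use in testing how that factor influences ABCA1 promoter activity.
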