Features (pLannotate 1.2.2; 9 found; start..end, strand, type, name):
    861..982     -  polyA_signal   SV40 poly(A) signal: SV40 polyadenylation signal
   1005..1073    -  CDS            large T antigen (fragment): large T antigen from SV40 (simian virus 40)
   1089..1221    +  CDS            TcR (fragment): tetracycline efflux protein; tet; confers resistance to tetracycline
   1401..1989    -  rep_origin     ori: high-copy-number ColE1/pMB1/pBR322/pUC origin of replication
   2189..3049    -  CDS            AmpR: β-lactamase confers resistance to ampicillin, carbenicillin, and related antibiotics
   3050..3091    -  promoter       AmpR promoter (fragment): bla
   3154..3202    +  polyA_signal   poly(A) signal: synthetic polyadenylation signal
   3216..3307    +  misc_feature   pause site: RNA polymerase II transcriptional pause signal from the human α2 globin gene
   3668..817     +  CDS            luciferase (across the origin): firefly luciferase synthetic luc2 version of the luciferase gene
>Addgene plasmid #86443 | ABCA1 promoter luciferase reporter (P1 fragment) | addgene full sequence | sequence record 171189 | Addgene NGS Result
CTATAAGATTCAATCTGCCCTGCTGGTGCCCACACTATTTAGCTTCTTCGCTAAGAGCACTCTCATCGAC
AAGTACGACCTAAGCAACTTGCACGAGATCGCCAGCGGCGGGGCGCCGCTCAGCAAGGAGGTAGGTGAGG
CCGTGGCCAAACGCTTCCACCTACCAGGCATCCGCCAGGGCTACGGCCTGACAGAAACAACCAGCGCCAT
TCTGATCACCCCCGAAGGGGACGACAAGCCTGGCGCAGTAGGCAAGGTGGTGCCCTTCTTCGAGGCTAAG
GTGGTGGACTTGGACACCGGTAAGACACTGGGTGTGAACCAGCGCGGCGAGCTGTGCGTCCGTGGCCCCA
TGATCATGAGCGGCTACGTTAACAACCCCGAGGCTACAAACGCTCTCATCGACAAGGACGGCTGGCTGCA
CAGCGGCGACATCGCCTACTGGGACGAGGACGAGCACTTCTTCATCGTGGACCGGCTGAAGAGCCTGATC
AAATACAAGGGCTACCAGGTAGCCCCAGCCGAACTGGAGAGCATCCTGCTGCAACACCCCAACATCTTCG
ACGCCGGGGTCGCCGGCCTGCCCGACGACGATGCCGGCGAGCTGCCCGCCGCAGTCGTCGTGCTGGAACA
CGGTAAAACCATGACCGAGAAGGAGATCGTGGACTATGTGGCCAGCCAGGTTACAACCGCCAAGAAGCTG
CGCGGTGGTGTTGTGTTCGTGGACGAGGTGCCTAAAGGACTGACCGGCAAGTTGGACGCCCGCAAGATCC
GCGAGATTCTCATTAAGGCCAAGAAGGGCGGCAAGATCGCCGTGTAATAATTCTAGAGTCGGGGCGGCCG
GCCGCTTCGAGCAGACATGATAAGATACATTGATGAGTTTGGACAAACCACAACTAGAATGCAGTGAAAA
AAATGCTTTATTTGTGAAATTTGTGATGCTATTGCTTTATTTGTAACCATTATAAGCTGCAATAAACAAG
TTAACAACAACAATTGCATTCATTTTATGTTTCAGGTTCAGGGGGAGGTGTGGGAGGTTTTTTAAAGCAA
GTAAAACCTCTACAAATGTGGTAAAATCGATAAGGATCCGTCGACCGATGCCCTTGAGAGCCTTCAACCC
AGTCAGCTCCTTCCGGTGGGCGCGGGGCATGACTATCGTCGCCGCACTTATGACTGTCTTCTTTATCATG
CAACTCGTAGGACAGGTGCCGGCAGCGCTCTTCCGCTTCCTCGCTCACTGACTCGCTGCGCTCGGTCGTT
CGGCTGCGGCGAGCGGTATCAGCTCACTCAAAGGCGGTAATACGGTTATCCACAGAATCAGGGGATAACG
CAGGAAAGAACATGTGAGCAAAAGGCCAGCAAAAGGCCAGGAACCGTAAAAAGGCCGCGTTGCTGGCGTT
TTTCCATAGGCTCCGCCCCCCTGACGAGCATCACAAAAATCGACGCTCAAGTCAGAGGTGGCGAAACCCG
ACAGGACTATAAAGATACCAGGCGTTTCCCCCTGGAAGCTCCCTCGTGCGCTCTCCTGTTCCGACCCTGC
CGCTTACCGGATACCTGTCCGCCTTTCTCCCTTCGGGAAGCGTGGCGCTTTCTCATAGCTCACGCTGTAG
GTATCTCAGTTCGGTGTAGGTCGTTCGCTCCAAGCTGGGCTGTGTGCACGAACCCCCCGTTCAGCCCGAC
CGCTGCGCCTTATCCGGTAACTATCGTCTTGAGTCCAACCCGGTAAGACACGACTTATCGCCACTGGCAG
CAGCCACTGGTAACAGGATTAGCAGAGCGAGGTATGTAGGCGGTGCTACAGAGTTCTTGAAGTGGTGGCC
TAACTACGGCTACACTAGAAGAACAGTATTTGGTATCTGCGCTCTGCTGAAGCCAGTTACCTTCGGAAAA
AGAGTTGGTAGCTCTTGATCCGGCAAACAAACCACCGCTGGTAGCGGTGGTTTTTTTGTTTGCAAGCAGC
AGATTACGCGCAGAAAAAAAGGATCTCAAGAAGATCCTTTGATCTTTTCTACGGGGTCTGACGCTCAGTG
GAACGAAAACTCACGTTAAGGGATTTTGGTCATGAGATTATCAAAAAGGATCTTCACCTAGATCCTTTTA
AATTAAAAATGAAGTTTTAAATCAATCTAAAGTATATATGAGTAAACTTGGTCTGACAGCGGCCGCAAAT
GCTAAACCACTGCAGTGGTTACCAGTGCTTGATCAGTGAGGCACCGATCTCAGCGATCTGCCTATTTCGT
TCGTCCATAGTGGCCTGACTCCCCGTCGTGTAGATCACTACGATTCGTGAGGGCTTACCATCAGGCCCCA
GCGCAGCAATGATGCCGCGAGAGCCGCGTTCACCGGCCCCCGATTTGTCAGCAATGAACCAGCCAGCAGG
GAGGGCCGAGCGAAGAAGTGGTCCTGCTACTTTGTCCGCCTCCATCCAGTCTATGAGCTGCTGTCGTGAT
GCTAGAGTAAGAAGTTCGCCAGTGAGTAGTTTCCGAAGAGTTGTGGCCATTGCTACTGGCATCGTGGTAT
CACGCTCGTCGTTCGGTATGGCTTCGTTCAACTCTGGTTCCCAGCGGTCAAGCCGGGTCACATGATCACC
CATATTATGAAGAAATGCAGTCAGCTCCTTAGGGCCTCCGATCGTTGTCAGAAGTAAGTTGGCCGCGGTG
TTGTCGCTCATGGTAATGGCAGCACTACACAATTCTCTTACCGTCATGCCATCCGTAAGATGCTTTTCCG
TGACCGGCGAGTACTCAACCAAGTCGTTTTGTGAGTAGTGTATACGGCGACCAAGCTGCTCTTGCCCGGC
GTCTATACGGGACAACACCGCGCCACATAGCAGTACTTTGAAAGTGCTCATCATCGGGAATCGTTCTTCG
GGGCGGAAAGACTCAAGGATCTTGCCGCTATTGAGATCCAGTTCGATATAGCCCACTCTTGCACCCAGTT
GATCTTCAGCATCTTTTACTTTCACCAGCGTTTCGGGGTGTGCAAAAACAGGCAAGCAAAATGCCGCAAA
GAAGGGAATGAGTGCGACACGAAAATGTTGGATGCTCATACTCGTCCTTTTTCAATATTATTGAAGCATT
TATCAGGGTTACTAGTACGTCTCTCAAGGATAAGTAAGTAATATTAAGGTACGGGAGGTATTGGACAGGC
CGCAATAAAATATCTTTATTTTCATTACATCTGTGTGTTGGTTTTTTGTGTGAATCGATAGTACTAACAT
ACGCTCTCCATCAAAACAAAACGAAACAAAACAAACTAGCAAAATAGGCTGTCCCCAGTGCAAGTGCAGG
TGCCAGAACATTTCTCTGGCCTAACTGGCCGGTACCTGAGCTCGCTAGCATGTTCCTCTCGGGTCCTCTG
AGGGACCTGGGGAGCTCAGGCTGGGAATCTCCAAGGCAGTAGGTCGCCTATCAAAAATCAAAGTCCAGGT
TTGTGGGGGGAAAACAAAAGCAGCCCATTACCCAGAGGACTGTCCGCCTTCCCCTCACCCCAGCCTAGGC
CTTTGAAAGGAAACAAAAGACAAGACAAAATGATTGGCGTCCTGAGGGAGATTCAGCCTAGAGCTCTCTC
TCCCCCAATCCCTCCCTCCGGCTGAGGAAACTAACAAAGGAAAAGATCTGGCCTCGGCGGCCAAGCTTGG
CAATCCGGTACTGTTGGTAAAGCCACCATGGAAGATGCCAAAAACATTAAGAAGGGCCCAGCGCCATTCT
ACCCACTCGAAGACGGGACCGCCGGCGAGCAGCTGCACAAAGCCATGAAGCGCTACGCCCTGGTGCCCGG
CACCATCGCCTTTACCGACGCACATATCGAGGTGGACATTACCTACGCCGAGTACTTCGAGATGAGCGTT
CGGCTGGCAGAAGCTATGAAGCGCTATGGGCTGAATACAAACCATCGGATCGTGGTGTGCAGCGAGAATA
GCTTGCAGTTCTTCATGCCCGTGTTGGGTGCCCTGTTCATCGGTGTGGCTGTGGCCCCAGCTAACGACAT
CTACAACGAGCGCGAGCTGCTGAACAGCATGGGCATCAGCCAGCCCACCGTCGTATTCGTGAGCAAGAAA
GGGCTGCAAAAGATCCTCAACGTGCAAAAGAAGCTACCGATCATACAAAAGATCATCATCATGGATAGCA
AGACCGACTACCAGGGCTTCCAAAGCATGTACACCTTCGTGACTTCCCATTTGCCACCCGGCTTCAACGA
GTACGACTTCGTGCCCGAGAGCTTCGACCGGGACAAAACCATCGCCCTGATCATGAACAGTAGTGGCAGT
ACCGGATTGCCCAAGGGCGTAGCCCTACCGCACCGCACCGCTTGTGTCCGATTCAGTCATGCCCGCGACC
CCATCTTCGGCAACCAGATCATCCCCGACACCGCTATCCTCAGCGTGGTGCCATTTCACCACGGCTTCGG
CATGTTCACCACGCTGGGCTACTTGATCTGCGGCTTTCGGGTCGTGCTCATGTACCGCTTCGAGGAGGAG
CTATTCTTGCGCAGCTTGCAAGA
