>Addgene plasmid #86443 | ABCA1 promoter luciferase reporter (P1 fragment) | depositor partial sequence | sequence record 168563 | insert
GGTACCTGAGCTCGCTAGCATGTTCCTCTCGGGTCCTCTGAGGGACCTGGGGAGCTCAGGCTGGGAATCT
CCAAGGCAGTAGGTCGCCTATCAAAAATCAAAGTCCAGGTTTGTGGGGGGAAAACAAAAGCAGCCCATTA
CCCAGAGGACTGTCCGCCTTCCCCTCACCCCAGCCTAGGCCTTTGAAAGGAAACAAAAGACAAGACAAAA
TGATTGGCGTCCTGAGGGAGATTCAGCCTAGAGCTCTCTCTCCCCCAATCCCTCCCTCCGGCTGAGGAAA
CTAACAAAGGAAAAGATCT
